>Addgene plasmid #197722 | pMC-6-Cre-StLS1-9 | addgene full sequence | sequence record 391072 | Addgene NGS Result
GTCAGTGAGCGAGGAAGCGGAAGAGCGCCCAATACGCAAACCGCCTCTCCCCGCGCGTTGGCCGATTCAT
TAATCACTCTGTGGTCTCAAATGAGCAACTTGTTGACGGTCCATCAAAATCTTCCGGCGTTGCCCGTCGA
TGCCACATCCGATGAAGTCAGAAAGAACCTCATGGATATGTTTCGGGATCGGCAAGCATTTAGCGAACAC
ACTTGGAAGATGCTCCTGTCCGTCTGTAGGAGCTGGGCTGCATGGTGCAAACTCAACAATAGAAAGTGGT
TTCCCGCCGAACCCGAGGATGTGCGCGACTACCTCTTGTACCTGCAAGCGCGAGGTAAGTTTCTGCTTCT
ACCTTTGATATATATATAATAATTATCATTAATTAGTAGTAATATAATATTTCAAATATTTTTTTCAAAA
TAAAAGAATGTAGTATATAGCAATTGCTTTTCTGTAGTTTATAAGTGTGTATATTTTAATTTATAACTTT
TCTAATATATGACCAAAATTTGTTGATGTGCAGGTCTGGCGGTCAAGACAATACAGCAGCATCTGGGACA
ACTCAATATGCTTCATCGCCGGTCTGGCTTGCCTAGACCAAGCGACTCTAATGCAGTTTCGTTGGTGATG
CGGCGCATTCGCAAAGAGAACGTTGATGCTGGGGAAAGAGCCAAACAGGCCTTGGCGTTTGAACGCACTG
ACTTCGACCAAGTCAGGAGCCTGATGGAGAACAGCGACCGCTGCCAAGACATCAGGAACCTGGCATTCCT
CGGGATAGCGTATAACACGCTTCTCCGCATAGCGGAAATTGCTCGGATTCGGGTCAAGGATATATCAAGA
ACAGACGGCGGGCGGATGTTGATTCACATCGGACGCACTAAAACGTTGGTGTCAACTGCCGGGGTGGAGA
AGGCTCTCTCTTTGGGTGTCACTAAACTTGTGGAGCGGTGGATCTCGGTCAGCGGCGTGGCTGATGACCC
GAATAACTATCTTTTTTGCCGGGTCAGAAAAAATGGTGTGGCGGCCCCTTCGGCGACCTCACAACTCTCG
ACTCGGGCTCTGGAAGGCATATTTGAAGCGACGCATCGGCTGATTTATGGTGCCAAAGATGATAGCGGGC
AAAGGTACCTCGCGTGGTCTGGGCACTCTGCGAGAGTGGGGGCAGCACGCGATATGGCGCGCGCTGGTGT
CTCAATCCCCGAAATTATGCAAGCCGGGGGCTGGACCAATGTTAATATCGTGATGAATTACATTAGGAAC
CTCGATAGCGAGACTGGGGCCATGGTGCGGCTTCTTGAGGATGGAGATTAGCTTTGAGACCACGAAGTGG
CTCTTCAGTGGACGAAAGGGCCTCGTGATACGCCTATTTTTATAGGTTAATGTCATGATAATAATGGTTT
CTTAGACGTCAGGTGGCACTTTTCGGGGAAATGTGCGCGGAACCCCTATTTGTTTATTTTTCTAAATACA
TTCAAATATGTATCCGCTCATGAGACAATAACCCTGATAAATGCTTCAATAATATTGAAAAAGGAAGAGT
ATGCGCTCACGCAACTGGTCCAGAACCTTGACCGAACGCAGCGGTGGTAACGGCGCAGTGGCGGTTTTCA
TGGCTTGTTATGACTGTTTTTTTTTGGGGTACAGTCTATGCCTCGGGCATCCAAGCAGCAAGCGCGTTAC
GCCGTGGGTCGATGTTTGATGTTATGGAGCAGCAACGATGTTACGCAGCAGGGCAGTCGCCCTAAAACAA
AGTTAAACATCATGAGGGAAGCGGTGATCGCCGAAGTATCGACTCAACTATCAGAGGTAGTTGGCGTCAT
CGAGCGCCATCTCGAACCGACGTTGCTGGCCGTACATTTGTACGGCTCCGCAGTGGATGGCGGCCTGAAG
CCACACAGCGATATTGATTTGCTGGTTACGGTGACCGTAAGGCTTGATGAAACAACGCGGCGAGCTTTGA
TCAACGACCTTTTGGAAACTTCGGCTTCCCCTGGAGAGAGCGAGATTCTCCGCGCTGTAGAAGTCACCAT
TGTTGTGCACGACGACATCATTCCGTGGCGTTATCCAGCTAAGCGCGAACTGCAATTTGGAGAATGGCAG
CGCAATGACATTCTTGCAGGTATCTTCGAGCCAGCCACGATCGACATTGATCTGGCTATCTTGCTGACAA
AAGCAAGAGAACATAGCGTTGCCTTGGTAGGTCCAGCGGCGGAGGAACTCTTTGATCCGGTTCCTGAACA
GGATCTATTTGAGGCGCTAAATGAAACCTTAACGCTATGGAACTCGCCGCCCGACTGGGCTGGCGATGAG
CGAAATGTAGTGCTTACGTTGTCCCGCATTTGGTACAGCGCAGTAACCGGCAAAATCGCGCCGAAGGATG
TCGCTGCCGACTGGGCAATGGAGCGCCTGCCGGCCCAGTATCAGCCCGTCATACTTGAAGCTAGACAGGC
TTATCTTGGACAAGAAGAAGATCGCTTGGCCTCGCGCGCAGATCAGTTGGAAGAATTTGTCCATTACGTA
AAAGGCGAGATCACCAAGGTAGTCGGCAAATAACTGTCAGACCAAGTTTACTCATATATACTTTAGATTG
ATTTAAAACTTCATTTTTAATTTAAAAGGATCTAGGTGAAGATCCTTTTTGATAATCTCATGACCAAAAT
CCCTTAACGTGAGTTTTCGTTCCACTGAGCGTCAGACCCCGTAGAAAAGATCAAAGGATCTTCTTGAGAT
CCTTTTTTTCTGCGCGTAATCTGCTGCTTGCAAACAAAAAAACCACCGCTACCAGCGGTGGTTTGTTTGC
CGGATCAAGAGCTACCAACTCTTTTTCCGAAGGTAACTGGCTTCAGCAGAGCGCAGATACCAAATACTGT
TCTTCTAGTGTAGCCGTAGTTAGGCCACCACTTCAAGAACTCTGTAGCACCGCCTACATACCTCGCTCTG
CTAATCCTGTTACCAGTGGCTGCTGCCAGTGGCGATAAGTCGTGTCTTACCGGGTTGGACTCAAGACGAT
AGTTACCGGATAAGGCGCAGCGGTCGGGCTGAACGGGGGGTTCGTGCACACAGCCCAGCTTGGAGCGAAC
GACCTACACCGAACTGAGATACCTACAGCGTGAGCTATGAGAAAGCGCCACGCTTCCCGAAGGGAGAAAG
GCGGACAGGTATCCGGTAAGCGGCAGGGTCGGAACAGGAGAGCGCACGAGGGAGCTTCCAGGGGGAAACG
CCTGGTATCTTTATAGTCCTGTCGGGTTTCGCCACCTCTGACTTGAGCGTCGATTTTTGTGATGCTCGTC
AGGGGGGCGGAGCCTATGGAAAAACGCCAGCAACGCGGCCTTTTTACGGTTCCTGGCCTTTTGCTGGCCT
TTTGCTCACATGTTCTTTCCTGCGTTATCCCCTGATTCTGTGGATAACCGTATTACCGCCTTTGAGTGAG
CTGATACCGCTCGCCGCAGCCGAACGACCGAGCGCAGCGA
Features (pLannotate 1.2.2; 8 found; start..end, strand, type, name):
      1..23      +  rep_origin     RSF ori (fragment): Plasmids containing the RSF 1030 origin of replication can be propagated in E. coli cells that contain additional plasmids with compatible origins.
     25..74      +  CDS            lacI (fragment): lac repressor; lacI; The lac repressor binds to the lac operator to inhibit transcription in E. coli. This inhibition can be relieved by adding lactose or isopropyl-β-D-thiogalactopyranoside (IPTG).
    335..523     +  intron         IV2 intron: modified second intron of the potato ST-LS1 gene (Vancanneyt et al., 1990)
   1436..1540    +  promoter       AmpR promoter: bla
   1531..1611    -  CDS            int (fragment): INT2_ECOLX - Protein inferred from homology: Swiss-Prot protein existence level 3. Putative integrase believed to be involved in the insertion of antibiotic resistance genes into plasmids and transposons. From Escherichia coli.
   1699..1755    +  CDS            GmR (fragment): gentamycin acetyltransferase; aacC1; confers resistance to gentamycin
   1762..2550    +  CDS            aadA: S3AD_ECOLX - Experimental evidence at protein level: Swiss-Prot protein existence level 1. Mediates bacterial resistance to the antibiotics streptomycin and spectinomycin. From Escherichia coli.
   2724..3312    +  rep_origin     ori: high-copy-number ColE1/pMB1/pBR322/pUC origin of replication
