[The description below was written by a language model from this plasmid's Addgene catalogue record and pLannotate feature annotations shown in this document.]
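Description:
pMC-6-Cre-StLS1-9 is a Level 0 Phytobrick (MoClo) part plasmid from a modular toolkit and parts library for engineering plant genomes. It is a small construct of about 3.5 kb, derived from the self-made pMC-6-ccdB-9 acceptor backbone, in which the insert presumably takes the place of the ccdB counter-selection cassette implied by the backbone name. It is propagated in E. coli as a high-copy plasmid on a ColE1/pUC-type origin. Selection is by spectinomycin through the aadA aminoglycoside adenylyltransferase gene, which lies downstream of an annotated AmpR (bla) promoter. The short matches to RSF ori, lacI, an integrase and GmR are small fragments, most likely remnants of the backbone and the resistance cassette's origins rather than functional elements.

The payload is a 1,225 bp coding part for Cre recombinase from bacteriophage P1, codon-optimized for maize and interrupted by the modified second intron (IV2) of the potato ST-LS1 gene. The feature table annotates the intron but does not call the Cre coding sequence itself, probably because of the recoding. A plant intron inside the reading frame generally prevents production of functional protein in bacteria, including E. coli and Agrobacterium, which cannot splice it, so active Cre is made only after expression in plant cells.

As a Level 0 part, the plasmid carries no annotated plant promoter or terminator. These would be supplied when the part is combined with other modules, by Golden Gate-style assembly, into a transcription unit. The "6" and "9" in the name appear to denote the flanking assembly positions, though the record does not define them. The assembled product would typically be used for Cre/lox-mediated excision or rearrangement in plants.
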