Addgene plasmid #197722: pMC-6-Cre-StLS1-9
Purpose: Phytobrick (MoClo) Level 0 Part
Depositing lab: Daniel Voytas. Depositing organization: University of Minnesota. Publication: An extensible vector toolkit and parts library for advanced engineering of plant genomes. Chamness JC, Kumar J, Cruz AJ, Rhuby E, Holum MJ, Cody JP, Tibebu R, Gamo ME, Starker CG, Zhang F, Voytas DF. Plant Genome. 2023 Mar 9:e20312. doi: 10.1002/tpg2.20312. PubMed 36896468.
Backbone
  Vector backbone: pMC-6-ccdB-9
  Backbone manufacturer: Self-made
  Vector type: Plant Expression
Growth in bacteria
  Bacterial resistance: Spectinomycin, 50 μg/mL
  Growth temperature: 37°C
  Growth strain: DH5alpha
  Copy number: High Copy
Gene/Insert
  Gene/Insert name: Cre recombinase with St-LS1 intron (maize optimized)
  Species: Bacteriophage P1, Solanum tuberosum
  Insert size (bp): 1225
  Cloning method: Restriction Enzyme; 5′ cloning site Unknown (unknown if destroyed)
Terms and licenses: Academic/Nonprofit Terms; Industry Terms: Not Available to Industry
Depositor comments: Please visit https://doi.org/10.1101/2022.10.15.511792 for bioRxiv preprint.
How to cite: pMC-6-Cre-StLS1-9 was a gift from Daniel Voytas (Addgene plasmid # 197722 ; http://n2t.net/addgene:197722 ; RRID:Addgene_197722)
